>Addgene plasmid #109891 | pHH0103_HOMER3_WH1 | addgene full sequence | sequence record 214929 | Addgene NGS Result
TTGACAATTAATCATCGGCTCGTATAATGTGTGGAATTGTGAGCGGATAACAATTTCACACAGGAAACAG
CCAGTCCGTTTAGGTGTTTTCACGAGCACTTCACCAACAAGGACCATAGATTATGAAAATCGAAGAACAC
CATCACCATCACCATTCCAGCGGTAAGCTTATGTCCCCTATACTAGGTTATTGGAAAATTAAGGGCCTTG
TGCAACCCACTCGACTTCTTTTGGAATATCTTGAAGAAAAATATGAAGAGCATTTGTATGAGCGCGATGA
AGGTGATAAATGGCGAAACAAAAAGTTTGAATTGGGTTTGGAGTTTCCCAATCTTCCTTATTATATTGAT
GGTGATGTTAAATTAACACAGTCTATGGCCATCATACGTTATATAGCTGACAAGCACAACATGTTGGGTG
GTTGTCCAAAAGAGCGTGCAGAGATTTCAATGCTTGAAGGAGCGGTTTTGGATATTAGATACGGTGTTTC
GAGAATTGCATATAGTAAAGACTTTGAAACTCTCAAAGTTGATTTTCTTAGCAAGCTACCTGAAATGCTG
AAAATGTTCGAAGATCGTTTATGTCATAAAACATATTTAAATGGTGATCATGTAACCCATCCTGACTTCA
TGTTGTATGACGCTCTTGATGTTGTTTTATACATGGACCCAATGTGCCTGGATGCGTTCCCAAAATTAGT
TTGTTTTAAAAAACGTATTGAAGCTATCCCACAAATTGATAAGTACTTGAAATCCAGCAAGTATATAGCA
TGGCCTTTGCAGGGCTGGCAAGCCACGTTTGGTGGTGGCGACCATCCTCCAAAATCGGATCTGGAAGTTC
TGTTCCAGGGGCCCCTGTCCAGCGGTCTGGTTCCGCGTGGTTCCGGTACCGCGGCCCAGCCGGCCATGAG
CACCGCCCGTGAACAACCGATCTTCTCGACCCGTGCGCATGTCTTCCAAATTGACCCGGCAACGAAACGT
AACTGGATTCCGGCGGGCAAACATGCCCTGACCGTGAGCTATTTTTACGATGCAACCCGTAACGTTTATC
GCATTATCAGTATTGGCGGTGCAAAGGCTATTATCAACTCCACCGTTACGCCGAATATGACCTTTACGAA
AACCAGCCAGAAGTTCGGTCAATGGGCAGACTCTCGTGCTAATACGGTCTACGGCCTGGGTTTCGCGAGC
GAACAGCACCTGACCCAATTTGCCGAAAAATTCCAGGAAGTGAAGGAAGCGGCCCGTCTGGCGCGCGAAG
CGGCCGCATA
[142 nt withheld, positions 1271-1412]
C
[98 nt withheld, positions 1414-1511]
AGTTTGTACTGGTGACGAAACTCAGTGTCTAGCTAGAGTGGC
[149 nt withheld, positions 1554-1702]
T
[41 nt withheld, positions 1704-1744]
T
[62 nt withheld, positions 1746-1807]
A
[35 nt withheld, positions 1809-1843]
CCTCCCTCAATCGGTTGAATGTCGCCCTTTTGTCTTTGGCGCTGGTAAACCATATGAA
[86 nt withheld, positions 1902-1987]
T
[54 nt withheld, positions 1989-2042]
CTAGCGCCGCCCTATACCTTGTCTGCCTCCCCGCGTTGCGTCGCGGTGCATGGAGCCGGGCCACCTCGAC
CTGAATGGAAGCCGGCGGCACCTCGCTAACGGATTCACCACTCCAAGAATTGGAGCCAATCAATTCTTGC
GGAGAACTGTGAATGCGCAAACCAACCCTTGGCAGAACATATCCATCGCGTCCGCCATCTCCAGCAGCCG
CACGCGGCGCATCTCGGGCAGCGTTGGGTCCTGGCCACGGGTGCGCATGATCGTGCTCCTGTCGTTGAGG
ACCCGGCTAGGCTGGCGGGGTTGCCTTACTGGTTAGCAGAATGAATCACCGATACGCGAGCGAACGTGAA
GCGACTGCTGCTGCAAAACGTCTGCGACCTGAGCAACAACATGAATGGTCTTCGGTTTCCGTGTTTCGTA
AAGTCTGGAAACGCGGAAGTCAGCGCCCTGCACCATTATGTTCCGGATCTGCATCGCAGGATGCTGCTGG
CTACCCTGTGGAACACCTACATCTGTATTAACGAAGCGCTGGCATTGACCCTGAGTGATTTTTCTCTGGT
CCCGCCGCATCCATACCGCCAGTTGTTTACCCTCACAACGTTCCAGTAACCGGGCATGTTCATCATCAGT
AACCCGTATCGTGAGCATCCTCTCTCGTTTCATCGGTATCATTACCCCCATGAACAGAAATCCCCCTTAC
ACGGAGGCATCAGTGACCAAACAGGAAAAAACCGCCCTTAACATGGCCCGCTTTATCAGAAGCCAGACAT
TAACGCTTCTGGAGAAACTCAACGAGCTGGACGCGGATGAACAGGCAGACATCTGTGAATCGCTTCACGA
CCACGCTGATGAGCTTTACCGCAGGATCCGCGAAATTGTAAGCGTTAATATTTTGTTAAAATTCGCGTTA
AATTTTTGTTAAATCAGCTCATTTTTTAACCAATAGGCCGAAATCGGCAAAATCCCTTATAAATCAAAAG
AATAGACCGAGATAGGGT
[37 nt withheld, positions 3041-3077]
AAAGAACGTGGACTCCAACGTCAAAGG
[49 nt withheld, positions 3105-3153]
T
[91 nt withheld, positions 3155-3245]
G
[124 nt withheld, positions 3247-3370]
CGCGGATCCTGCCTCGCGCGTTTCGGTGATGACGGTGAAAACCTCTGACACATGCAGCTCCCGGAGACGG
TCACAGCTTGTCTGTAAGCGGATGCCGGGAGCAGACAAGCCCGTCAGGGCGCGTCAGCGGGTGTTGGCGG
GTGTCGGGGCGCAGCCATGACCCAGTCACGTAGCGATAGCGGAGTGTATACTGGCTTAACTATGCGGCAT
CAGAGCAGATTGTACTGAGAGTGCACCATATGCGGTGTGAAATACCGCACAGATGCGTAAGGAGAAAATA
CCGCATCAGGCGCTCTTCCGCTTCCTCGCTCACTGACTCGCTGCGCTCGGTCGTTCGGCTGCGGCGAGCG
GTATCAGCTCACTCAAAGGCGGTAATACGGTTATCCACAGAATCAGGGGATAACGCAGGAAAGAACATGT
GAGCAAAAGGCCAGCAAAAGGCCAGGAACCGTAAAAAGGCCGCGTTGCTGGCGTTTTTCCATAGGCTCCG
CCCCCCTGACGAGCATCACAAAAATCGACGCTCAAGTCAGAGGTGGCGAAACCCGACAGGACTATAAAGA
TACCAGGGTTTCCCCCTGGAAGCTCCCTCGTGCGCTCTCCTGTTCCGACCCTGCCGCTTACCGGATACCT
GTCCGCCTTTCTCCCTTCGGGAAGCGTGGCGCTTTCTCATAGCTCACGCTGTAGGTATCTCAGTTCGGTG
TAGGTCGTTCGCTCCAAGCTGGGCTGTGTGCACGAACCCCCCGTTCAGCCCGACCGCTGCGCCTTATCCG
GTAACTATCGTCTTGAGTCCAACCCGGTAAGACACGACTTATCGCCACTGGCAGCAGCCACTGGTAACAG
GATTAGCAGAGCGAGGTATGTAGGCGGTGCTACAGAGTTCTTGAAGTGGTGGCCTAACTACGGCTACACT
AGAAGGACAGTATTTGGTATCTGCGCTCTGCTGAAGCCAGTTACCTTCGGAAAAAGAGTTGGTAGCTCTT
GATCCGGCAAACAAACCACCGCTGGTAGCGGTGGTTTTTTTGTTTGCAAGCAGCAGATTACGCGCAGAAA
AAAAGGATCTCAAGAAGATCCTTTGATCTTTTCTACGGGGTCTGACGCTCAGTGGAACGAAAACTCACGT
TAAGGGATTTTGGTCATGAGATTATCAAAAAGGATCTTCACCTAGATCCTTTTAAATTAAAAATGAAGTT
TTAAATCAATCTAAAGTATATATGAGTAAACTTGGTCTGACAGTTACCAATGCTTAATCAGTGAGGCACC
TATCTCAGCGATCTGTCTATTTCGTTCATCCATAGTTGCCTGACTCCCCGTCGTGTAGATAACTACGATA
CGGGAGGGCTTACCATCTGGCCCCAGTGCTGCAATGATACCGCGAGACCCACGCTCACCGGCTCCAGATT
TATCAGCAATAAACCAGCCAGCCGGAAGGGCCGAGCGCAGAAGTGGTCCTGCAACTTTATCCGCCTCCAT
CCAGTCTATTAATTGTTGCCGGGAAGCTAGAGTAAGTAGTTCGCCAGTTAATAGTTTGCGCAACGTTGTT
GCCATTGCTGCAGGCATCGTGGTGTCACGCTCGTCGTTTGGTATGGCTTCATTCAGCTCCGGTTCCCAAC
GATCAAGGCGAGTTACATGATCCCCCATGTTGTGCAAAAAAGCGGTTAGCTCCTTCGGTCCTCCGATCGT
TGTCAGAAGTAAGTTGGCCGCAGTGTTATCACTCATGGTTATGGCAGCACTGCATAATTCTCTTACTGTC
ATGCCATCCGTAAGATGCTTTTCTGTGACTGGTGAGTACTCAACCAAGTCATTCTGAGAATAGTGTATGC
GGCGACCGAGTTGCTCTTGCCCGGCGTCAACACGGGATAATACCGCGCCACATAGCAGAACTTTAAAAGT
GCTCATCATTGGAAAACGTTCTTCGGGGCGAAAACTCTCAAGGATCTTACCGCTGTTGAGATCCAGTTCG
ATGTAACCCACTCGTGCACCCAACTGATCTTCAGCATCTTTTACTTTCACCAGCGTTTCTGGGTGAGCAA
AAACAGGAAGGCAAAATGCCGCAAAAAAGGGAATAAGGGCGACACGGAAATGTTGAATACTCATACTCTT
CCTTTTTCAATATTATTGAAGCATTTATCAGGGTTATTGTCTCATGAGCGGATACATATTTGAATGTATT
TAGAAAAATAAACAAATAGGGGTTCCGCGCACATTTCCCCGAAAAGTGCCACCTGACGTCTAAGAAACCA
TTATTATCATGACATTAACCTATAAAAATAGGCGTATCACGAGGCCCTTTCGTCTTCAAGAATTCCCGAC
ACCATCGAATGGTGCAAAACCTTTCGCGGTATGGCATGATAGCGCCCGGAAGAGAGTCAATTCAGGGTGG
TGAATGTGAAACCAGTAACGTTATACGATGTCGCAGAGTATGCCGGTGTCTCTTATCAGACCGTTTCCCG
CGTGGTGAACCAGGCCAGCCACGTTTCTGCGAAAACGCGGGAAAAAGTGGAAGCGGCGATGGCGGAGCTG
AATTACATTCCCAACCGCGTGGCACAACAACTGGCGGGCAAACAGTCGTTGCTGATTGGCGTTGCCACCT
CCAGTCTGGCCCTGCACGCGCCGTCGCAAATTGTCGCGGCGATTAAATCTCGCGCCGATCAACTGGGTGC
CAGCGTGGTGGTGTCGATGGTAGAACGAAGCGGCGTCGAAGCCTGTAAAGCGGCGGTGCACAATCTTCTC
GCGCAACGCGTCAGTGGGCTGATCATTAACTATCCGCTGGATGACCAGGATGCCATTGCTGTGGAAGCTG
CCTGCACTAATGTTCCGGCGTTATTTCTTGATGTCTCTGACCAGACACCCATCAACAGTATTATTTTCTC
CCATGAAGACGGTACGCGACTGGGCGTGGAGCATCTGGTCGCATTGGGTCACCAGCAAATCGCGCTGTTA
GCGGGCCCATTAAGTTCTGTCTCGGCGCGTCTGCGTCTGGCTGGCTGGCATAAATATCTCACTCGCAATC
AAATTCAGCCGATAGCGGAACGGGAAGGCGACTGGAGTGCCATGTCCGGTTTTCAACAAACCATGCAAAT
GCTGAATGAGGGCATCGTTCCCACTGCGATGCTGGTTGCCAACGATCAGATGGCGCTGGGCGCAATGCGC
GCCATTACCGAGTCCGGGCTGCGCGTTGGTGCGGATATCTCGGTAGTGGGATACGACGATACCGAAGACA
GCTCATGTTATATCCCGCCGTTAACCACCATCAAACAGGATTTTCGCCTGCTGGGGCAAACCAGCGTGGA
CCGCTTGCTGCAACTCTCTCAGGGCCAGGCGGTGAAGGGCAATCAGCTGTTGCCCGTCTCACTGGTGAAA
AGAAAAACCACCCTGGCGCCCAATACGCAAACCGCCTCTCCCCGCGCGTTGGCCGATTCATTAATGCAGC
TGGCACGACAGGTTTCCCGACTGGAAAGCGGGCAGTGAGCGCAACGCAATTAATGTAAGTTAGCTCACTC
ATTAGGCACAATTCTCATGTTTGACAGCTTATCATCGACTGCACGGTGCACCAATGCTTCTGGCGTCAGG
CAGCCATCGGAAGCTGTGGTATGGCTGTGCAGGTCGTAAATCACTGCATAATTCGTGTCGCTCAAGGCGC
ACTCCCGTTCTGGATAATGTTTTTTGCGCCGACATCATAACGGTTCTGGCAAATATTCTGAAATGAGCTG
Features (pLannotate 1.2.2; 21 found; start..end, strand, type, name):
      1..29      +  promoter       tac promoter: strong E. coli promoter; hybrid between the trp and lac UV5 promoters
     37..53      +  protein_bind   lac operator: The lac repressor binds to the lac operator to inhibit transcription in E. coli. This inhibition can be relieved by adding lactose or isopropyl-β-D-thiogalactopyranoside (IPTG). lac repressor encoded by lacI
    138..155     +  CDS            6xHis: 6xHis affinity tag
    171..824     +  CDS            GST26_SCHJA: Experimental evidence at protein level: Swiss-Prot protein existence level 1. GST isoenzymes appear to play a central role in the parasite detoxification system. Other functions are also suspected including a role in increasing the solubility of haematin in the parasite gut. From Schistosoma japonicum (Blood fluke).
    906..1259    +  CDS            HOMER3 (fragment): HOME3_HUMAN - Experimental evidence at protein level: Swiss-Prot protein existence level 1. Postsynaptic density scaffolding protein. Binds and cross- links cytoplasmic regions of GRM1, GRM5, ITPR1, DNM3, RYR1, RYR2, SHANK1 and SHANK3. By physically linking GRM1 and GRM5 with ER- associated ITPR1 receptors, it aids the coupling of surface receptors to intracellular calcium release. Isoforms can be differently regulated and may play an important role in maintaining the plasticity at glutamatergic synapses. Negatively regulates T cell activation by inhibiting the calcineurin-NFAT pathway. Acts b
   1275..1322    +  terminator     fd terminator (sequence withheld): central terminator from bacteriophage fd (Otsuka and Kunisawa, 1982)
   1327..1539    +  CDS            M13 gene III (fragment) (sequence partly withheld): pIII; III; minor coat protein
   1554..2024    +  CDS            M13 gene III (fragment) (sequence partly withheld): pIII; III; minor coat protein
   2046..2116    +  CDS            TcR (fragment): tetracycline efflux protein; tet; confers resistance to tetracycline
   2358..2738    -  CDS            YPB1_ECOLX: Protein predicted: Swiss-Prot protein existence level 4. From Escherichia coli.
   2755..2906    +  CDS            rop (fragment): Rop protein, which maintains plasmids at low copy number; rop
   2942..3370    -  rep_origin     f1 ori (sequence partly withheld): f1 bacteriophage origin of replication; arrow indicates direction of (+) strand synthesis
   3379..3418    +  CDS            rop (fragment): Rop protein, which maintains plasmids at low copy number; rop
   3520..3660    +  misc_feature   bom: basis of mobility region from pBR322
   3846..4433    -  rep_origin     ori: high-copy-number ColE1/pMB1/pBR322/pUC origin of replication
   4604..5464    -  CDS            AmpR: β-lactamase; bla; confers resistance to ampicillin, carbenicillin, and related antibiotics
   5465..5569    -  promoter       AmpR promoter: bla
   5678..5755    +  promoter       lacIq promoter: lacI (mutant); In the lacIq allele, a single base change in the promoter boosts expression of the lacI gene about 10-fold.
   5756..6838    +  CDS            lacI: lac repressor; lacI; The lac repressor binds to the lac operator to inhibit transcription in E. coli. This inhibition can be relieved by adding lactose or isopropyl-β-D-thiogalactopyranoside (IPTG).
   6851..6872    +  protein_bind   CAP binding site: CAP binding activates transcription in the presence of cAMP. E. coli catabolite activator protein
   6891..6908    +  promoter       tet promoter (fragment): E. coli promoter for tetracycline efflux protein gene
