[The description below was written by a language model from this plasmid's Addgene catalogue record and pLannotate feature annotations shown in this document.]
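Description:
pHH0103_HOMER3_WH1 is a 7,080 nt bacterial expression plasmid built on the pHH0103 backbone for producing and purifying the WH1 domain of human HOMER3, a postsynaptic density scaffolding protein. The human fragment was cloned between SfiI and NotI sites. It lies downstream of, and by its arrangement appears to be fused to, an N-terminal 6xHis tag and Schistosoma japonicum glutathione S-transferase, which would give a His-GST-HOMER3 WH1 fusion with two independent affinity handles for purification. Transcription is driven by the strong hybrid tac promoter under control of a lac operator. The plasmid carries its own lacI gene behind the up-regulated lacIq promoter, so expression is repressed until induced with IPTG. An fd phage terminator follows the insert.

The plasmid replicates from a ColE1/pMB1-type origin and is selected with ampicillin through the β-lactamase gene; the catalogue lists it as low copy. The feature table also shows a pBR322 bom region, rop fragments interrupted by an f1 origin, a short tetracycline-resistance fragment, and two M13 gene III fragments located after the terminator. The gene III fragments and f1 origin suggest a phagemid-derived backbone, although the record does not state this, and these leftovers are unlikely to contribute to the expressed protein.

The associated publication is a large-scale survey of high-affinity ligands for peptide recognition modules. This fits use of the purified, tagged WH1 domain as a target for peptide-binding studies, but the record itself states only expression and purification as the purpose.
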