Addgene plasmid #109891: pHH0103_HOMER3_WH1
Purpose: Protein expression and purification of HOMER3_WH1
Depositing lab: Sachdev Sidhu. Depositing organization: University of Toronto. Publication: Large-scale survey and database of high affinity ligands for peptide recognition modules. Teyra J, Kelil A, Jain S, Helmy M, Jajodia R, Hooda Y, Gu J, D'Cruz AA, Nicholson SE, Min J, Sudol M, Kim PM, Bader GD, Sidhu SS. Mol Syst Biol. 2020 Dec;16(12):e9310. doi: 10.15252/msb.20199310. PubMed 33438817.
Backbone
  Vector backbone: pHH0103
  Vector type: Bacterial Expression
Growth in bacteria
  Bacterial resistance: Ampicillin, 100 μg/mL
  Growth temperature: 37°C
  Growth strain: DH5alpha
  Copy number: Low Copy
Gene/Insert
  Gene/Insert name: HOMER3_WH1
  Species: H. sapiens (human)
  Entrez Gene: HOMER3 (a.k.a. HOMER-3, VESL3)
  Cloning method: Restriction Enzyme; 5′ cloning site Sfi1 (unknown if destroyed); 3′ cloning site Not1 (unknown if destroyed)
Terms and licenses: Academic/Nonprofit Terms; Industry Terms: Not Available to Industry
How to cite: pHH0103_HOMER3_WH1 was a gift from Sachdev Sidhu (Addgene plasmid # 109891 ; http://n2t.net/addgene:109891 ; RRID:Addgene_109891)
