>Addgene plasmid #109891 | pHH0103_HOMER3_WH1 | depositor partial sequence | sequence record 206843 | pHH0103_HOMER3_WH1 sequence 375 bps
GGCCCAGCCGGCCATGAGCACCGCCCGTGAACAACCGATCTTCTCGACCCGTGCGCATGTCTTCCAAATT
GACCCGGCAACGAAACGTAACTGGATTCCGGCGGGCAAACATGCCCTGACCGTGAGCTATTTTTACGATG
CAACCCGTAACGTTTATCGCATTATCAGTATTGGCGGTGCAAAGGCTATTATCAACTCCACCGTTACGCC
GAATATGACCTTTACGAAAACCAGCCAGAAGTTCGGTCAATGGGCAGACTCTCGTGCTAATACGGTCTAC
GGCCTGGGTTTCGCGAGCGAACAGCACCTGACCCAATTTGCCGAAAAATTCCAGGAAGTGAAGGAAGCGG
CCCGTCTGGCGCGCGAAGCGGCCGC
